>Addgene plasmid #206829 | pJethlpAYFPSpc | addgene full sequence | sequence record 415330 | Addgene NGS Result
GCCCCTGCAGCCGAATTATATTATTTTTGCCAAATAATTTTTAACAAAAGCTCTGAAGTCTTCTTCATTT
AAATTCTTAGATGATACTTCATCTGGAAAATTGTCCCAATTAGTAGCATCACGCTGTGAGTAAGTTCTAA
ACCATTTTTTTATTGTTGTATTATCTCTAATCTTACTACTCGATGAGTTTTCGGTATTATCTCTATTTTT
AACTTGGAGCAGGTTCCATTCATTGTTTTTTTCATCATAGTGAATAAAATCAACTGCTTTAACACTTGTG
CCTGAACACCATATCCATCCGGCGTAATACGACTCACTATAGGGAGAGCGGCCGCCAGATCTTCCGGATG
GCTCGAGTTTTTCAGCAAGATCATGGCAAACAAACAAGATTTGATCGCTAAAGTAGCAGAAGCTACAGAA
TTGACTAAGAAAGACTCAGCAGCAGCAGTTGAAGCTGTATTTGCAGCAGTAGCTGACTATCTTGCAGCTG
GTGAAAAAGTTCAATTGATCGGTTTTGGTAACTTTGAAGTTCGTGAGCGTGCAGAACGTAAAGGTCGCAA
CCCACAAACTGGTAAAGAAATGACAATTGCAGCTTCTAAAGTACCAGCATTCAAAGCTGGTAAAGCTCTT
AAAGACGCTGTTAAAGGATCCGGATCTGGTGGAGAAGCTGCAGCTAAATCTAGTTCTAGAGGATCTGGTG
GAGAAGCTGCAGCTAAAGCTGGATCAAAAGGAGAAGAACTTTTTACAGGTGTAGTACCTATCTTGGTTGA
ATTGGATGGTGATGTTAACGGTCACAAATTTTCTGTACGTGGTGAAGGTGAAGGTGATGCAACTAACGGT
AAATTGACACTTAAATTGATTTGTACAACTGGAAAACTTCCTGTTCCTTGGCCTACTCTTGTTACAACAT
TGGGTTATGGACTTATGTGTTTTGCTCGTTATCCTGATCATATGAAACGTCACGATTTTTTTAAATCTGC
TATGCCAGAAGGTTATGTACAAGAACGTACAATTTCATTTAAAGATGACGGAACATATAAAACACGTGCT
GAAGTAAAATTCGAAGGTGACACTCTTGTTAATCGTATCGAATTGAAAGGAATCGATTTCAAAGAAGATG
GTAACATTTTGGGACACAAACTTGAATACAACTTCAACTCTCATAATGTTTATATCACAGCTGACAAACA
AAAAAACGGTATTAAAGCTAATTTTAAAATTCGTCACAATGTTGAAGATGGAGGAGTTCAATTGGCTGAT
CATTATCAACAAAATACACCAATCGGAGACGGACCAGTATTGCTTCCAGATAACCACTACCTTTCTTATC
AATCAAAACTTTCAAAAGATCCTAACGAAAAACGTGACCATATGGTACTTCTTGAATTTGTTACAGCAGC
AGGTATCACTCACGGTATGGACGAACTTTATAAATAAGAATTCCGAAGTTATCGTAACGTGACTGGCAAG
AGATATTTTTAAAACAATGAATAGGTTTACACTTACTTTAGTTTTATGGAAATGAAAGATCATATCATAT
ATAATCTAGAATAAAATTAACTAAAATAATTATTATCTAGATAAAAAATTTAGAAGCCAATGAAATCTAT
AAATAAACTAAATTAAGTTTATTTAATTAACAACTATGGATATAAAATAGGTACTAATCAAAATAGTGAG
GAGGATATATTTGAATACATACGAACAAATTAATAAAGTGAAAAAAATACTTCGGAAACATTTAAAAAAT
AACCTTATTGGTACTTACATGTTTGGATCAGGAGTTGAGAGTGGACTAAAACCAAATAGTGATCTTGACT
TTTTAGTCGTCGTATCTGAACCATTGACAGATCAAAGTAAAGAAATACTTATACAAAAAATTAGACCTAT
TTCAAAAAAAATAGGAGATAAAAGCAACTTACGATATATTGAATTAACAATTATTATTCAGCAAGAAATG
GTACCGTGGAATCATCCTCCCAAACAAGAATTTATTTATGGAGAATGGTTACAAGAGCTTTATGAACAAG
GATACATTCCTCAGAAGGAATTAAATTCAGATTTAACCATAATGCTTTACCAAGCAAAACGAAAAAATAA
AAGAATATACGGAAATTATGACTTAGAGGAATTACTACCTGATATTCCATTTTCTGATGTGAGAAGAGCC
ATTATGGATTCGTCAGAGGAATTAATAGATAATTATCAGGATGATGAAACCAACTCTATATTAACTTTAT
GCCGTATGATTTTAACTATGGACACGGGTAAAATCATACCAAAAGATATTGCGGGAAATGCAGTGGCTGA
ATCTTCTCCATTAGAACATAGGGAGAGAATTTTGTTAGCAGTTCGTAGTTATCTTGGAGAGAATATTGAA
TGGACTAATGAAAATGTAAATTTAACTATAAACTATTTAAATAACAGATTAAAAAAATTATAAAAAAATT
GAAAAAATGGTGGAAACACTTTTTTAATTTTTTTGTTTTATTATTTAATATTTGGGAAATATTCATTCTA
ATTGGAAGCTTCAGGAAACTGAGACAGGAATTTTATTAAAAATTTAAATTTTGAAGAAAGTTCAGGGTTA
ATAGCATCCATTTTTTGCTTTGCAAGTTCCTCAGCATTCTTAACAAAAGACGTCTCTTTTGACATGTTTA
AAGTTTAAACCTCCTGTGTGAAATTATTATCCGCTCATAATTCCACACATTATACGAGCCGGAAGCATAA
AGTGTAAAGCCTGGGGTGCCTAATGAGTGAGCTAACTCACATTAATTGCGTTGCGCTCACTGCCAATTGC
TTTCCAGTCGGGAAACCTGTCGTGCCAGCTGCATTAATGAATCGGCCAACGCGCGGGGAGAGGCGGTTTG
CGTATTGGGCGCTCTTCCGCTTCCTCGCTCACTGACTCGCTGCGCTCGGTCGTTCGGCTGCGGCGAGCGG
TATCAGCTCACTCAAAGGCGGTAATACGGTTATCCACAGAATCAGGGGATAACGCAGGAAAGAACATGTG
AGCAAAAGGCCAGCAAAAGGCCAGGAACCGTAAAAAGGCCGCGTTGCTGGCGTTTTTCCATAGGCTCCGC
CCCCCTGACGAGCATCACAAAAATCGACGCTCAAGTCAGAGGTGGCGAAACCCGACAGGACTATAAAGAT
ACCAGGCGTTTCCCCCTGGAAGCTCCCTCGTGCGCTCTCCTGTTCCGACCCTGCCGCTTACCGGATACCT
GTCCGCCTTTCTCCCTTCGGGAAGCGTGGCGCTTTCTCATAGCTCACGCTGTAGGTATCTCAGTTCGGTG
TAGGTCGTTCGCTCCAAGCTGGGCTGTGTGCACGAACCCCCCGTTCAGCCCGACCGCTGCGCCTTATCCG
GTAACTATCGTCTTGAGTCCAACCCGGTAAGACACGACTTATCGCCACTGGCAGCAGCCACTGGTAACAG
GATTAGCAGAGCGAGGTATGTAGGCGGTGCTACAGAGTTCTTGAAGTGGTGGCCTAACTACGGCTACACT
AGAAGAACAGTATTTGGTATCTGCGCTCTGCTGAAGCCAGTTACCTTCGGAAAAAGAGTTGGTAGCTCTT
GATCCGGCAAACAAACCACCGCTGGTAGCGGTGGTTTTTTTGTTTGCAAGCAGCAGATTACGCGCAGAAA
AAAAGGATCTCAAGAAGATCCTTTGATCTTTTCTACGGGGTCTGACGCTCAGTGGAACGAAAACTCACGT
TAAGGGATTTTGGTCATGAGATTATCAAAAAGGATCTTCACCTAGATCCTTTTAAATTAAAAATGAAGTT
TTAAATCAATCTAAAGTATATATGAGTAAACTTGGTCTGACAGTTACCAATGCTTAATCAGTGAGGCACC
TATCTCAGCGATCTGTCTATTTCGTTCATCCATAGTTGCCTGACTCCCCGTCGTGTAGATAACTACGATA
CGGGAGGGCTTACCATCTGGCCCCAGTGCTGCAATGATACCGCGAGACCCACGCTCACCGGCTCCAGATT
TATCAGCAATAAACCAGCCAGCCGGAAGGGCCGAGCGCAGAAGTGGTCCTGCAACTTTATCCGCCTCCAT
CCAGTCTATTAATTGTTGCCGGGAAGCTAGAGTAAGTAGTTCGCCAGTTAATAGTTTGCGCAACGTTGTT
GCCATTGCTACAGGCATCGTGGTGTCACGCTCGTCGTTTGGTATGGCTTCATTCAGCTCCGGTTCCCAAC
GATCAAGGCGAGTTACATGATCCCCCATGTTGTGCAAAAAAGCGGTTAGCTCCTTCGGTCCTCCGATCGT
TGTCAGAAGTAAGTTGGCCGCAGTGTTATCACTCATGGTTATGGCAGCACTGCATAATTCTCTTACTGTC
ATGCCATCCGTAAGATGCTTTTCTGTGACTGGTGAGTACTCAACCAAGTCATTCTGAGAATAGTGTATGC
GGCGACCGAGTTGCTCTTGCCCGGCGTCAATACGGGATAATACCGCGCCACATAGCAGAACTTTAAAAGT
GCTCATCATTGGAAAACGTTCTTCGGGGCGAAAACTCTCAAGGATCTTACCGCTGTTGAGATCCAGTTCG
ATGTAACCCACTCGTGCACCCAACTGATCTTCAGCATCTTTTACTTTCACCAGCGTTTCTGGGTGAGCAA
AAACAGGAAGGCAAAATGCCGCAAAAAAGGGAATAAGGGCGACACGGAAATGTTGAATACTCATACTCTT
CCTTTTTCAATATTATTGAAGCATTTATCAGGGTTATTGTCTCATGAGCGGATACATATTTGAATGTATT
TAGAAAAATAAACAAATAGGGGTTCCGCGCACATTTCCCCGAAAAGTGCCACCTGACGTCTAAGAAACCA
TTATTATCATGACATTAACCTATAAAAATAGGCGTATCACGAGGCC
Features (pLannotate 1.2.2; 11 found; start..end, strand, type, name):
    305..323     +  promoter       T7 promoter: promoter for bacteriophage T7 RNA polymerase
    373..645     +  CDS            hup: DBH_STRMU - Also known as hlpA. Experimental evidence at protein level: Swiss-Prot protein existence level 1. Histone-like DNA-binding protein which is capable of wrapping DNA to stabilize it, and thus to prevent its denaturation under extreme environmental conditions. Seems also to act as a fortuitous virulence factor in delayed sequelae by binding to heparan sulfate-proteoglycans in the extracellular matrix of target organs and acting as a nidus for in situ immune complex formation. From Streptococcus mutans serotype c (strain ATCC 700610 / UA159).
    730..1434    +  CDS            Superfolder GFP: Superfolder GFP is a basic (constitutively fluorescent) green fluorescent protein published in 2005, derived from Aequorea victoria. It is reported to be a very rapidly-maturing weak dimer.
   1679..2440    +  CDS            spc: S9AD_ENTFL - Also known as aad9 From Enterococcus faecalis (Streptococcus faecalis).
   2527..2655    -  CDS            eco47IR (fragment): T2E7_ECOLX - Protein predicted: Swiss-Prot protein existence level 4. Recognizes the double-stranded sequence GGWCC and cleaves after G-1. From Escherichia coli.
   2708..2738    -  promoter       lac UV5 promoter: E. coli lac promoter with an "up" mutation
   2753..2774    -  protein_bind   CAP binding site: CAP binding activates transcription in the presence of cAMP. E. coli catabolite activator protein
   2799..2882    -  CDS            lacI (fragment): lac repressor; lacI; The lac repressor binds to the lac operator to inhibit transcription in E. coli. This inhibition can be relieved by adding lactose or isopropyl-β-D-thiogalactopyranoside (IPTG).
   3065..3653    -  rep_origin     ori: high-copy-number ColE1/pMB1/pBR322/pUC origin of replication
   3824..4684    -  CDS            AmpR: β-lactamase; bla; confers resistance to ampicillin, carbenicillin, and related antibiotics
   4685..4789    -  promoter       AmpR promoter: bla
