[The description below was written by a language model from this plasmid's Addgene catalogue record and pLannotate feature annotations shown in this document.]
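Description:
pJethlpAYFPSpc is a high-copy E. coli cloning plasmid built on the Thermo Scientific CloneJET PCR cloning backbone. It serves as a PCR template rather than as an expression or shuttle vector. It replicates from a ColE1/pUC-type origin and is selected in E. coli with ampicillin through the bla (AmpR) gene and its promoter. The feature table also shows typical backbone remnants: a T7 promoter upstream of the cloning site, and a fragment of the eco47IR lethal gene with its lac UV5 promoter, CAP site and a lacI fragment. In this backbone type, disruption of eco47IR by the insert provides positive selection for recombinants. No streptococcal replication origin is annotated.

The roughly 2.2 kb insert carries hlpA, recorded as coming from Streptococcus pneumoniae. It encodes the histone-like DNA-binding protein HU and is fused at its C terminus to YFP. The automated annotation matched the hlpA reading frame to its Streptococcus mutans homologue and labelled the fluorescent protein as superfolder GFP. These are likely nearest-match assignments, since the catalogue entry describes the reporter as YFP. Downstream lies the spectinomycin resistance gene ANT(9) (spc/aad9), which the depositor states is driven by its own promoter. The record does not state which promoter drives hlpA-YFP.

According to the record, the plasmid is a template for amplifying the hlpA-YFP cassette linked to the spectinomycin marker. It belongs to a modular toolbox for gene regulation and multi-colour imaging in streptococci. Because HlpA binds DNA, a fluorescent fusion of this kind generally acts as a nucleoid label, and spectinomycin would allow selection of cells that have acquired the amplified fragment.
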