Addgene plasmid #206829: pJethlpAYFPSpc
Purpose: Template for hlpA-YFP amplification associated with spectinomycin resistance gene
Depositing lab: Virginie Libante. Depositing organization: Universite de Lorraine. Publication: A modular genetic toolbox for precise gene regulation and multi-color imaging in streptococci. Mignolet J, Schmid A, Staub J, van der Meer JR, Veening JW, Libante V. Microlife. 2026 Feb 26;7:uqag006. doi: 10.1093/femsml/uqag006. eCollection 2026. PubMed 41834799.
Backbone
  Vector backbone: ClonepJetPCR
  Backbone manufacturer: Thermo Scientific
  Backbone size w/o insert (bp): 2715
  Vector type: Synthetic Biology
  Selectable markers: Spectinomycin
Growth in bacteria
  Bacterial resistance: Ampicillin, 100 μg/mL
  Growth temperature: 37°C
  Growth strain: DH5alpha
  Copy number: High Copy
Gene/Insert
  Gene/Insert name: hlpA
  Species: Streptococcus pneumoniae
  Insert size (bp): 2212
  Tag / fusion protein: YFP (C terminal on insert)
  Cloning method: Ligation Independent Cloning
  Sequencing primers: 5′ T7 promoter; 3′ M13-R(-46)
Resource information
  A portion of this plasmid was derived from a plasmid made by: Jan-Willem Veening Département de microbiologie fondamentale (DMF), Université de Lausanne
Terms and licenses: Academic/Nonprofit Terms; Industry Terms: Not Available to Industry
Depositor comments: ANT(9) gene under its own promoter is placed downstream of hlpA-YFP gene ; Please visit https://doi.org/10.1101/2025.05.10.653270 for bioRxiv preprint.
How to cite: pJethlpAYFPSpc was a gift from Virginie Libante (Addgene plasmid # 206829 ; http://n2t.net/addgene:206829 ; RRID:Addgene_206829)
